Addgene plasmid #90537: ASPM A5.2 gRNA
Purpose: 3rd generation lentiviral gRNA plasmid targeting human ASPM
Depositing lab: Iain Cheeseman. Depositing organization: Whitehead Institute for Biomedical Research. Publication: Large-Scale Analysis of CRISPR/Cas9 Cell-Cycle Knockouts Reveals the Diversity of p53-Dependent Responses to Cell-Cycle Defects. McKinley KL, Cheeseman IM. Dev Cell. 2017 Feb 27;40(4):405-420.e2. doi: 10.1016/j.devcel.2017.01.012. Epub 2017 Feb 16. PubMed 28216383.
Backbone
  Vector backbone: pLenti-sgRNA
  Backbone manufacturer: Eric Lander & David Sabatini labs (Addgene plasmid #71409)
  Backbone size w/o insert (bp): 9151
  Vector type: Lentiviral, CRISPR
  Selectable markers: Puromycin
Growth in bacteria
  Bacterial resistance: Ampicillin, 100 μg/mL
  Growth temperature: 37°C
  Growth strain: NEB Stable
  Copy number: Unknown
Gene/Insert
  Gene/Insert name: ASPM (Guide Designation A5.2) (alt name: pKMKO series)
  gRNA/shRNA sequence: CACCgAAGTGAGCCCGACCGAGCGG
  Species: H. sapiens (human)
  Promoter: U6
  Cloning method: Restriction Enzyme; 5′ cloning site BsmBI (destroyed during cloning); 3′ cloning site BsmBI (destroyed during cloning)
  Sequencing primers: 5′ hU6-F (5'-GAGGGCCTATTTCCCATGATT-3'); 3′ EF1a-R (5'-CACGGCGACTACTGCACTTA-3')
Terms and licenses: Academic/Nonprofit Terms; Industry Terms: Not Available to Industry
Depositor comments: Please note that gRNA target sequence listed is not strictly the 20nt spacer sequence, but also contains the 5' BsmBI overhang. For more information about knockout human cell lines generated using this plasmid, please see http://cellcycleknockouts.wi.mit.edu/ .
How to cite: ASPM A5.2 gRNA was a gift from Iain Cheeseman (Addgene plasmid # 90537 ; http://n2t.net/addgene:90537 ; RRID:Addgene_90537)
