[The description below was written by a language model from this plasmid's Addgene catalogue record and pLannotate feature annotations shown in this document.]
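Description:
ASPM A5.2 gRNA is a third-generation lentiviral CRISPR guide RNA plasmid built on the pLenti-sgRNA backbone and designed to target the human ASPM gene. It is propagated in E. coli through a high-copy ColE1/pUC-type origin with ampicillin selection (AmpR, β-lactamase). An f1 origin, an SV40 origin and remnants of a lac/lacZα cloning region are also annotated in the bacterial portion. The guide oligonucleotide was inserted between two BsmBI sites that were destroyed during cloning, and the depositor notes that the recorded guide sequence includes the 5′ cloning overhang rather than only the 20-nt spacer.

The viral cassette has the usual third-generation layout. An RSV enhancer/promoter drives a truncated HIV-1 5′ LTR, making genomic RNA production Tat-independent. This is followed by the Ψ packaging signal with a gag fragment, the Rev response element for nuclear export, a cPPT/CTS, WPRE, and a self-inactivating ΔU3 3′ LTR with a downstream SV40 polyadenylation signal. Within this unit, a human U6 RNA polymerase III promoter expresses the ASPM spacer fused to the S. pyogenes sgRNA scaffold (annotated as a tracrRNA fragment). A separate EF-1α core promoter drives puromycin N-acetyltransferase, allowing selection of transduced mammalian cells.

No Cas9 is annotated, so the nuclease must be supplied separately, for example from a Cas9-expressing cell line. The sequenced record is 7,302 nt, shorter than the 9,151 bp listed for the empty backbone. This could reflect loss of a stuffer fragment on cloning, but the record does not explain it. The plasmid belongs to a guide series used for large-scale knockout analysis of cell-cycle genes in human cells.
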