Features (pLannotate 1.2.2; 27 found; start..end, strand, type, name):
     49..70      +  protein_bind   CAP binding site: CAP binding activates transcription in the presence of cAMP. E. coli catabolite activator protein
     85..115     +  promoter       lac promoter: promoter for the E. coli lac operon
    123..139     +  protein_bind   lac operator: The lac repressor binds to the lac operator to inhibit transcription in E. coli. This inhibition can be relieved by adding lactose or isopropyl-β-D-thiogalactopyranoside (IPTG). lac repressor encoded by lacI
    184..202     +  promoter       T3 promoter: promoter for bacteriophage T3 RNA polymerase
    230..456     +  promoter       RSV promoter: Rous sarcoma virus enhancer/promoter
    457..637     +  LTR            5' LTR (truncated): truncated 5' long terminal repeat (LTR) from HIV-1
    684..809     +  misc_feature   HIV-1 Ψ: packaging signal of human immunodeficiency virus type 1
    793..1156    +  CDS            HIV-1 gag (fragment): gag protein from human immunodeficiency virus 1; gag
   1302..1535    +  misc_feature   RRE: The Rev response element (RRE) of HIV-1 allows for Rev-dependent mRNA export from the nucleus to the cytoplasm.
   1912..1938    +  CDS            Rev (fragment): human immunodeficiency virus 1 (HIV-1) Rev protein; rev; enhances nuclear export of unspliced and incompletely spliced viral mRNAs
   1942..2182    +  promoter       U6 promoter: RNA polymerase III promoter for human U6 snRNA
   2230..2297    +  misc_RNA       tracrRNA (fragment): trans-activating CRISPR RNA for the Streptococcus pyogenes CRISPR/Cas9 system
   2346..2463    +  misc_feature   cPPT/CTS: central polypurine tract and central termination sequence of HIV-1
   2532..2743    +  promoter       EF-1α core promoter: core promoter for human elongation factor EF-1α
   2769..3368    +  CDS            PuroR (fragment): puromycin N-acetyltransferase; pac from Streptomyces; confers resistance to puromycin
   3384..3972    +  misc_feature   WPRE: woodchuck hepatitis virus posttranscriptional regulatory element
   4023..4042    +  misc_feature   cPPT/CTS (fragment): central polypurine tract and central termination sequence of HIV-1
   4044..4277    +  LTR            3' LTR (ΔU3): self-inactivating 3' long terminal repeat (LTR) from HIV-1
   4355..4476    +  polyA_signal   SV40 poly(A) signal: SV40 polyadenylation signal
   4516..4651    +  rep_origin     SV40 ori: SV40 origin of replication
   4672..4690    -  promoter       T7 promoter: promoter for bacteriophage T7 RNA polymerase
   4698..4853    +  CDS            lacZα (fragment): LacZα fragment of β-galactosidase; lacZ fragment
   4858..5286    +  rep_origin     f1 ori (sequence partly withheld): f1 bacteriophage origin of replication; arrow indicates direction of (+) strand synthesis
   5339..5443    +  promoter       AmpR promoter: bla
   5444..6304    +  CDS            AmpR: β-lactamase; bla; confers resistance to ampicillin, carbenicillin, and related antibiotics
   6475..7063    +  rep_origin     ori: high-copy-number ColE1/pMB1/pBR322/pUC origin of replication
   7246..36      +  CDS            lacI (fragment) (across the origin): lac repressor; lacI; The lac repressor binds to the lac operator to inhibit transcription in E. coli. This inhibition can be relieved by adding lactose or isopropyl-β-D-thiogalactopyranoside (IPTG).
>Addgene plasmid #90537 | ASPM A5.2 gRNA | depositor full sequence | sequence record 218073 | Addgene NGS Result
GCACGACAGGTTTCCCGACTGGAAAGCGGGCAGTGAGCGCAACGCAATTAATGTGAGTTAGCTCACTCAT
TAGGCACCCCAGGCTTTACACTTTATGCTTCCGGCTCGTATGTTGTGTGGAATTGTGAGCGGATAACAAT
TTCACACAGGAAACAGCTATGACCATGATTACGCCAAGCGCGCAATTAACCCTCACTAAAGGGAACAAAA
GCTGGAGCTGCAAGCTTAATGTAGTCTTATGCAATACTCTTGTAGTCTTGCAACATGGTAACGATGAGTT
AGCAACATGCCTTACAAGGAGAGAAAAAGCACCGTGCATGCCGATTGGTGGAAGTAAGGTGGTACGATCG
TGCCTTATTAGGAAGGCAACAGACGGGTCTGACATGGATTGGACGAACCACTGAATTGCCGCATTGCAGA
GATATTGTATTTAAGTGCCTAGCTCGATACATAAACGGGTCTCTCTGGTTAGACCAGATCTGAGCCTGGG
AGCTCTCTGGCTAACTAGGGAACCCACTGCTTAAGCCTCAATAAAGCTTGCCTTGAGTGCTTCAAGTAGT
GTGTGCCCGTCTGTTGTGTGACTCTGGTAACTAGAGATCCCTCAGACCCTTTTAGTCAGTGTGGAAAATC
TCTAGCAGTGGCGCCCGAACAGGGACTTGAAAGCGAAAGGGAAACCAGAGGAGCTCTCTCGACGCAGGAC
TCGGCTTGCTGAAGCGCGCACGGCAAGAGGCGAGGGGCGGCGACTGGTGAGTACGCCAAAAATTTTGACT
AGCGGAGGCTAGAAGGAGAGAGATGGGTGCGAGAGCGTCAGTATTAAGCGGGGGAGAATTAGATCGCGAT
GGGAAAAAATTCGGTTAAGGCCAGGGGGAAAGAAAAAATATAAATTAAAACATATAGTATGGGCAAGCAG
GGAGCTAGAACGATTCGCAGTTAATCCTGGCCTGTTAGAAACATCAGAAGGCTGTAGACAAATACTGGGA
CAGCTACAACCATCCCTTCAGACAGGATCAGAAGAACTTAGATCATTATATAATACAGTAGCAACCCTCT
ATTGTGTGCATCAAAGGATAGAGATAAAAGACACCAAGGAAGCTTTAGACAAGATAGAGGAAGAGCAAAA
CAAAAGTAAGACCACCGCACAGCAAGCGGCCGCTGATCTTCAGACCTGGAGGAGGAGATATGAGGGACAA
TTGGAGAAGTGAATTATATAAATATAAAGTAGTAAAAATTGAACCATTAGGAGTAGCACCCACCAAGGCA
AAGAGAAGAGTGGTGCAGAGAGAAAAAAGAGCAGTGGGAATAGGAGCTTTGTTCCTTGGGTTCTTGGGAG
CAGCAGGAAGCACTATGGGCGCAGCGTCAATGACGCTGACGGTACAGGCCAGACAATTATTGTCTGGTAT
AGTGCAGCAGCAGAACAATTTGCTGAGGGCTATTGAGGCGCAACAGCATCTGTTGCAACTCACAGTCTGG
GGCATCAAGCAGCTCCAGGCAAGAATCCTGGCTGTGGAAAGATACCTAAAGGATCAACAGCTCCTGGGGA
TTTGGGGTTGCTCTGGAAAACTCATTTGCACCACTGCTGTGCCTTGGAATGCTAGTTGGAGTAATAAATC
TCTGGAACAGATTTGGAATCACACGACCTGGATGGAGTGGGACAGAGAAATTAACAATTACACAAGCTTA
ATACACTCCTTAATTGAAGAATCGCAAAACCAGCAAGAAAAGAATGAACAAGAATTATTGGAATTAGATA
AATGGGCAAGTTTGTGGAATTGGTTTAACATAACAAATTGGCTGTGGTATATAAAATTATTCATAATGAT
AGTAGGAGGCTTGGTAGGTTTAAGAATAGTTTTTGCTGTACTTTCTATAGTGAATAGAGTTAGGCAGGGA
TATTCACCATTATCGTTTCAGACCCACCTCCCAACCCCGAGGGGACCCAGAGAGGGCCTATTTCCCATGA
TTCCTTCATATTTGCATATACGATACAAGGCTGTTAGAGAGATAATTAGAATTAATTTGACTGTAAACAC
AAAGATATTAGTACAAAATACGTGACGTAGAAAGTAATAATTTCTTGGGTAGTTTGCAGTTTTAAAATTA
TGTTTTAAAATGGACTATCATATGCTTACCGTAACTTGAAAGTATTTCGATTTCTTGGCTTTATATATCT
TGTGGAAAGGACGAAACACCGAAGTGAGCCCGACCGAGCGGGTTTAAGAGCTATGCTGGAAACAGCATAG
CAAGTTTAAATAAGGCTAGTCCGTTATCAACTTGAAAAAGTGGCACCGAGTCGGTGCTTTTTTTGAATTC
TAGATCTTGAGACAAATGGCAGTATTCATCCACAATTTTAAAAGAAAAGGGGGGATTGGGGGGTACAGTG
CAGGGGAAAGAATAGTAGACATAATAGCAACAGACATACAAACTAAAGAATTACAAAAACAAATTACAAA
AATTCAAAATTTTCGGGTTTATTACAGGGACAGCAGAGATCCACTTTGGCGCCGGCTCGAGTGGCTCCGG
TGCCCGTCAGTGGGCAGAGCGCACATCGCCCACAGTCCCCGAGAAGTTGGGGGGAGGGGTCGGCAATTGA
ACCGGTGCCTAGAGAAGGTGGCGCGGGGTAAACTGGGAAAGTGATGTCGTGTACTGGCTCCGCCTTTTTC
CCGAGGGTGGGGGAGAACCGTATATAAGTGCAGTAGTCGCCGTGAACGTTCTTTTTCGCAACGGGTTTGC
CGCCAGAACACAGGTGTCGTGACGCGGGATCCGCCACCATGACCGAGTACAAGCCCACGGTGCGCCTCGC
CACCCGCGACGACGTCCCCAGGGCCGTACGCACCCTCGCCGCCGCGTTCGCCGACTACCCCGCCACGCGC
CACACCGTCGATCCGGACCGCCACATCGAGCGGGTCACCGAGCTGCAAGAACTCTTCCTCACGCGCGTCG
GGCTCGACATCGGCAAGGTGTGGGTCGCGGACGACGGCGCCGCGGTGGCGGTCTGGACCACGCCGGAGAG
CGTCGAAGCGGGGGCGGTGTTCGCCGAGATCGGCCCGCGCATGGCCGAGTTGAGCGGTTCCCGGCTGGCC
GCGCAGCAACAGATGGAAGGCCTCCTGGCGCCGCACCGGCCCAAGGAGCCCGCGTGGTTCCTGGCCACCG
TCGGAGTCTCGCCCGACCACCAGGGCAAGGGTCTGGGCAGCGCCGTCGTGCTCCCCGGAGTGGAGGCGGC
CGAGCGCGCCGGGGTGCCCGCCTTCCTGGAGACCTCCGCGCCCCGCAACCTCCCCTTCTACGAGCGGCTC
GGCTTCACCGTCACCGCCGACGTCGAGGTGCCCGAAGGACCGCGCACCTGGTGCATGACCCGCAAGCCCG
GTGCCTGAACGCGTTAAGTCGACAATCAACCTCTGGATTACAAAATTTGTGAAAGATTGACTGGTATTCT
TAACTATGTTGCTCCTTTTACGCTATGTGGATACGCTGCTTTAATGCCTTTGTATCATGCTATTGCTTCC
CGTATGGCTTTCATTTTCTCCTCCTTGTATAAATCCTGGTTGCTGTCTCTTTATGAGGAGTTGTGGCCCG
TTGTCAGGCAACGTGGCGTGGTGTGCACTGTGTTTGCTGACGCAACCCCCACTGGTTGGGGCATTGCCAC
CACCTGTCAGCTCCTTTCCGGGACTTTCGCTTTCCCCCTCCCTATTGCCACGGCGGAACTCATCGCCGCC
TGCCTTGCCCGCTGCTGGACAGGGGCTCGGCTGTTGGGCACTGACAATTCCGTGGTGTTGTCGGGGAAAT
CATCGTCCTTTCCTTGGCTGCTCGCCTGTGTTGCCACCTGGATTCTGCGCGGGACGTCCTTCTGCTACGT
CCCTTCGGCCCTCAATCCAGCGGACCTTCCTTCCCGCGGCCTGCTGCCGGCTCTGCGGCCTCTTCCGCGT
CTTCGCCTTCGCCCTCAGACGAGTCGGATCTCCCTTTGGGCCGCCTCCCCGCGTCGACTTTAAGACCAAT
GACTTACAAGGCAGCTGTAGATCTTAGCCACTTTTTAAAAGAAAAGGGGGGACTGGAAGGGCTAATTCAC
TCCCAACGAAGACAAGATCTGCTTTTTGCTTGTACTGGGTCTCTCTGGTTAGACCAGATCTGAGCCTGGG
AGCTCTCTGGCTAACTAGGGAACCCACTGCTTAAGCCTCAATAAAGCTTGCCTTGAGTGCTTCAAGTAGT
GTGTGCCCGTCTGTTGTGTGACTCTGGTAACTAGAGATCCCTCAGACCCTTTTAGTCAGTGTGGAAAATC
TCTAGCAGTACGTATAGTAGTTCATGTCATCTTATTATTCAGTATTTATAACTTGCAAAGAAATGAATAT
CAGAGAGTGAGAGGAACTTGTTTATTGCAGCTTATAATGGTTACAAATAAAGCAATAGCATCACAAATTT
CACAAATAAAGCATTTTTTTCACTGCATTCTAGTTGTGGTTTGTCCAAACTCATCAATGTATCTTATCAT
GTCTGGCTCTAGCTATCCCGCCCCTAACTCCGCCCATCCCGCCCCTAACTCCGCCCAGTTCCGCCCATTC
TCCGCCCCATGGCTGACTAATTTTTTTTATTTATGCAGAGGCCGAGGCCGCCTCGGCCTCTGAGCTATTC
CAGAAGTAGTGAGGAGGCTTTTTTGGAGGCCTAGGGACGTACCCAATTCGCCCTATAGTGAGTCGTATTA
CGCGCGCTCACTGGCCGTCGTTTTACAACGTCGTGACTGGGAAAACCCTGGCGTTACCCAACTTAATCGC
CTTGCAGCACATCCCCCTTTCGCCAGCTGGCGTAATAGCGAAGAGGCCCGCACCGATCGCCCTTCCCAAC
AGTTGCGCAGCCTGAATGGCGAATGGG
[124 nt withheld, positions 4858-4981]
C
[91 nt withheld, positions 4983-5073]
A
[49 nt withheld, positions 5075-5123]
CCTTTGACGTTGGAGTCCACGTTCTTT
[37 nt withheld, positions 5151-5187]
ACCCTATCTCGGTCTATTCTTTTGATTTATAAGGGATTTTGCCGATTTCGGCCTATTGGTTAAAAAATGA
GCTGATTTAACAAAAATTTAACGCGAATTTTAACAAAATATTAACGCTTACAATTTAGGTGGCACTTTTC
GGGGAAATGTGCGCGGAACCCCTATTTGTTTATTTTTCTAAATACATTCAAATATGTATCCGCTCATGAG
ACAATAACCCTGATAAATGCTTCAATAATATTGAAAAAGGAAGAGTATGAGTATTCAACATTTCCGTGTC
GCCCTTATTCCCTTTTTTGCGGCATTTTGCCTTCCTGTTTTTGCTCACCCAGAAACGCTGGTGAAAGTAA
AAGATGCTGAAGATCAGTTGGGTGCACGAGTGGGTTACATCGAACTGGATCTCAACAGCGGTAAGATCCT
TGAGAGTTTTCGCCCCGAAGAACGTTTTCCAATGATGAGCACTTTTAAAGTTCTGCTATGTGGCGCGGTA
TTATCCCGTATTGACGCCGGGCAAGAGCAACTCGGTCGCCGCATACACTATTCTCAGAATGACTTGGTTG
AGTACTCACCAGTCACAGAAAAGCATCTTACGGATGGCATGACAGTAAGAGAATTATGCAGTGCTGCCAT
AACCATGAGTGATAACACTGCGGCCAACTTACTTCTGACAACGATCGGAGGACCGAAGGAGCTAACCGCT
TTTTTGCACAACATGGGGGATCATGTAACTCGCCTTGATCGTTGGGAACCGGAGCTGAATGAAGCCATAC
CAAACGACGAGCGTGACACCACGATGCCTGTAGCAATGGCAACAACGTTGCGCAAACTATTAACTGGCGA
ACTACTTACTCTAGCTTCCCGGCAACAATTAATAGACTGGATGGAGGCGGATAAAGTTGCAGGACCACTT
CTGCGCTCGGCCCTTCCGGCTGGCTGGTTTATTGCTGATAAATCTGGAGCCGGTGAGCGTGGGTCTCGCG
GTATCATTGCAGCACTGGGGCCAGATGGTAAGCCCTCCCGTATCGTAGTTATCTACACGACGGGGAGTCA
GGCAACTATGGATGAACGAAATAGACAGATCGCTGAGATAGGTGCCTCACTGATTAAGCATTGGTAACTG
TCAGACCAAGTTTACTCATATATACTTTAGATTGATTTAAAACTTCATTTTTAATTTAAAAGGATCTAGG
TGAAGATCCTTTTTGATAATCTCATGACCAAAATCCCTTAACGTGAGTTTTCGTTCCACTGAGCGTCAGA
CCCCGTAGAAAAGATCAAAGGATCTTCTTGAGATCCTTTTTTTCTGCGCGTAATCTGCTGCTTGCAAACA
AAAAAACCACCGCTACCAGCGGTGGTTTGTTTGCCGGATCAAGAGCTACCAACTCTTTTTCCGAAGGTAA
CTGGCTTCAGCAGAGCGCAGATACCAAATACTGTTCTTCTAGTGTAGCCGTAGTTAGGCCACCACTTCAA
GAACTCTGTAGCACCGCCTACATACCTCGCTCTGCTAATCCTGTTACCAGTGGCTGCTGCCAGTGGCGAT
AAGTCGTGTCTTACCGGGTTGGACTCAAGACGATAGTTACCGGATAAGGCGCAGCGGTCGGGCTGAACGG
GGGGTTCGTGCACACAGCCCAGCTTGGAGCGAACGACCTACACCGAACTGAGATACCTACAGCGTGAGCT
ATGAGAAAGCGCCACGCTTCCCGAAGGGAGAAAGGCGGACAGGTATCCGGTAAGCGGCAGGGTCGGAACA
GGAGAGCGCACGAGGGAGCTTCCAGGGGGAAACGCCTGGTATCTTTATAGTCCTGTCGGGTTTCGCCACC
TCTGACTTGAGCGTCGATTTTTGTGATGCTCGTCAGGGGGGCGGAGCCTATGGAAAAACGCCAGCAACGC
GGCCTTTTTACGGTTCCTGGCCTTTTGCTGGCCTTTTGCTCACATGTTCTTTCCTGCGTTATCCCCTGAT
TCTGTGGATAACCGTATTACCGCCTTTGAGTGAGCTGATACCGCTCGCCGCAGCCGAACGACCGAGCGCA
GCGAGTCAGTGAGCGAGGAAGCGGAAGAGCGCCCAATACGCAAACCGCCTCTCCCCGCGCGTTGGCCGAT
TCATTAATGCAGCTG
